>Addgene plasmid #175067 | pVC-FUS-R521C | addgene full sequence | sequence record 362347 | Addgene NGS Result
ATGATTGAACAAGATGGATTGCACGCAGGTTCTCCGGCCGCTTGGGTGGAGAGGCTATTCGGCTATGACT
GGGCACAACAGACAATCGGCTGCTCTGATGCCGCCGTGTTCCGGCTGTCAGCGCAGGGGCGCCCGGTTCT
TTTTGTCAAGACCGACCTGTCCGGTGCCCTGAATGAACTGCAGGACGAGGCAGCGCGGCTATCGTGGCTG
GCCACGACGGGCGTTCCTTGCGCAGCTGTGCTCGACGTTGTCACTGAAGCGGGAAGGGACTGGCTGCTAT
TGGGCGAAGTGCCGGGGCAGGATCTCCTGTCATCTCACCTTGCTCCTGCCGAGAAAGTATCCATCATGGC
TGATGCAATGCGGCGGCTGCATACGCTTGATCCGGCTACCTGCCCATTCGACCACCAAGCGAAACATCGC
ATCGAGCGAGCACGTACTCGGATGGAAGCCGGTCTTGTCGATCAGGATGATCTGGACGAAGAGCATCAGG
GGCTCGCGCCAGCCGAACTGTTCGCCAGGCTCAAGGCGCGCATGCCCGACGGCGAGGATCTCGTCGTGAC
CCATGGCGATGCCTGCTTGCCGAATATCATGGTGGAAAATGGCCGCTTTTCTGGATTCATCGACTGTGGC
CGGCTGGGTGTGGCGGACCGCTATCAGGACATAGCGTTGGCTACCCGTGATATTGCTGAAGAGCTTGGCG
GCGAATGGGCTGACCGCTTCCTCGTGCTTTACGGTATCGCCGCTCCCGATTCGCAGCGCATCGCCTTCTA
TCGCCTTCTTGACGAGTTCTTCTGAGCGGGACTCTGGGGTTCGAAATGACCGACCAAGCGACGCCCAACC
TGCCATCACGATGGCCGCAATAAAATATCTTTATTTTCATTACATCTGTGTGTTGGTTTTTTGTGTGAAT
CGATAGCGATAAGGATCCGCGTATGGTGCACTCTCAGTACAATCTGCTCTGATGCCGCATAGTTAAGCCA
GCCCCGACACCCGCCAACACCCGCTGACGCGCCCTGACGGGCTTGTCTGCTCCCGGCATCCGCTTACAGA
CAAGCTGTGACCGTCTCCGGGAGCTGCATGTGTCAGAGGTTTTCACCGTCATCACCGAAACGCGCGAGAC
GAAAGGGCCTCGTGATACGCCTATTTTTATAGGTTAATGTCATGATAATAATGGTTTCTTAGACGTCAGG
TGGCACTTTTCGGGGAAATGTGCGCGGAACCCCTATTTGTTTATTTTTCTAAATACATTCAAATATGTAT
CCGCTCATGAGACAATAACCCTGATAAATGCTTCAATAATATTGAAAAAGGAAGAGTATGAGTATTCAAC
ATTTCCGTGTCGCCCTTATTCCCTTTTTTGCGGCATTTTGCCTTCCTGTTTTTGCTCACCCAGAAACGCT
GGTGAAAGTAAAAGATGCTGAAGATCAGTTGGGTGCACGAGTGGGTTACATCGAACTGGATCTCAACAGC
GGTAAGATCCTTGAGAGTTTTCGCCCCGAAGAACGTTTTCCAATGATGAGCACTTTTAAAGTTCTGCTAT
GTGGCGCGGTATTATCCCGTATTGACGCCGGGCAAGAGCAACTCGGTCGCCGCATACACTATTCTCAGAA
TGACTTGGTTGAGTACTCACCAGTCACAGAAAAGCATCTTACGGATGGCATGACAGTAAGAGAATTATGC
AGTGCTGCCATAACCATGAGTGATAACACTGCGGCCAACTTACTTCTGACAACGATCGGAGGACCGAAGG
AGCTAACCGCTTTTTTGCACAACATGGGGGATCATGTAACTCGCCTTGATCGTTGGGAACCGGAGCTGAA
TGAAGCCATACCAAACGACGAGCGTGACACCACGATGCCTGTAGCAATGGCAACAACGTTGCGCAAACTA
TTAACTGGCGAACTACTTACTCTAGCTTCCCGGCAACAATTAATAGACTGGATGGAGGCGGATAAAGTTG
CAGGACCACTTCTGCGCTCGGCCCTTCCGGCTGGCTGGTTTATTGCTGATAAATCTGGAGCCGGTGAGCG
TGGGTCTCGCGGTATCATTGCAGCACTGGGGCCAGATGGTAAGCCCTCCCGTATCGTAGTTATCTACACG
ACGGGGAGTCAGGCAACTATGGATGAACGAAATAGACAGATCGCTGAGATAGGTGCCTCACTGATTAAGC
ATTGGTAACTGTCAGACCAAGTTTACTCATATATACTTTAGATTGATTTAAAACTTCATTTTTAATTTAA
AAGGATCTAGGTGAAGATCCTTTTTGATAATCTCATGACCAAAATCCCTTAACGTGAGTTTTCGTTCCAC
TGAGCGTCAGACCCCGTAGAAAAGATCAAAGGATCTTCTTGAGATCCTTTTTTTCTGCGCGTAATCTGCT
GCTTGCAAACAAAAAAACCACCGCTACCAGCGGTGGTTTGTTTGCCGGATCAAGAGCTACCAACTCTTTT
TCCGAAGGTAACTGGCTTCAGCAGAGCGCAGATACCAAATACTGTTCTTCTAGTGTAGCCGTAGTTAGGC
CACCACTTCAAGAACTCTGTAGCACCGCCTACATACCTCGCTCTGCTAATCCTGTTACCAGTGGCTGCTG
CCAGTGGCGATAAGTCGTGTCTTACCGGGTTGGACTCAAGACGATAGTTACCGGATAAGGCGCAGCGGTC
GGGCTGAACGGGGGGTTCGTGCACACAGCCCAGCTTGGAGCGAACGACCTACACCGAACTGAGATACCTA
CAGCGTGAGCTATGAGAAAGCGCCACGCTTCCCGAAGGGAGAAAGGCGGACAGGTATCCGGTAAGCGGCA
GGGTCGGAACAGGAGAGCGCACGAGGGAGCTTCCAGGGGGAAACGCCTGGTATCTTTATAGTCCTGTCGG
GTTTCGCCACCTCTGACTTGAGCGTCGATTTTTGTGATGCTCGTCAGGGGGGCGGAGCCTATGGAAAAAC
GCCAGCAACGCGGCCTTTTTACGGTTCCTGGCCTTTTGCTGGCCTTTTGCTCACATGGCTCGACAGATCT
TCAATATTGGCCATTAGCCATATTATTCATTGGTTATATAGCATAAATCAATATTGGCTATTGGCCATTG
CATACGTTGTATCTATATCATAATATGTACATTTATATTGGCTCATGTCCAATATGACCGCCATGTTGGC
ATTGATTATTGACTAGTTATTAATAGTAATCAATTACGGGGTCATTAGTTCATAGCCCATATATGGAGTT
CCGCGTTACATAACTTACGGTAAATGGCCCGCCTGGCTGACCGCCCAACGACCCCCGCCCATTGACGTCA
ATAATGACGTATGTTCCCATAGTAACGCCAATAGGGACTTTCCATTGACGTCAATGGGTGGAGTATTTAC
GGTAAACTGCCCACTTGGCAGTACATCAAGTGTATCATATGCCAAGTCCGCCCCCTATTGACGTCAATGA
CGGTAAATGGCCCGCCTGGCATTATGCCCAGTACATGACCTTACGGGACTTTCCTACTTGGCAGTACATC
TACGTATTAGTCATCGCTATTACCATGGTGATGCGGTTTTGGCAGTACACCAATGGGCGTGGATAGCGGT
TTGACTCACGGGGATTTCCAAGTCTCCACCCCATTGACGTCAATGGGAGTTTGTTTTGGCACCAAAATCA
ACGGGACTTTCCAAAATGTCGTAACAACTGCGATCGCCCGCCCCGTTGACGCAAATGGGCGGTAGGCGTG
TACGGTGGGAGGTCTATATAAGCAGAGCTCGTTTAGTGAACCGTCAGATCACTAGAAGCTTTATTGCGGT
AGTTTATCACAGTTAAATTGCTAACGCAGTCAGTGCTTCTGACACAACAGTCTCGAACTTAAGCTGCAGT
GACTCTCTTAAGGTAGCCTTGCAGAAGTTGGTCGTGAGGCACTGGGCAGGTAAGTATCAAGGTTACAAGA
CAGGTTTAAGGAGACCAATAGAAACTGGGCTTGTCGAGACAGAGAAGACTCTTGCGTTTCTGATAGGCAC
CTATTGGTCTTACTGACATCCACTTTGCCTTTCTCTCCACAGGTGTCCACTCCCAGTTCAATTACAGCTC
TTAAGGCTAGAGTACTTAATACGACTCACTATAGGCTAGCCTCGAGCCACCATGTACCCATACGACGTCC
CAGACTACGCTATGGTGAGCAAGGGCGAGGAGCTGTTCACCGGGGTGGTGCCCATCCTGGTCGAGCTGGA
CGGCGACGTAAACGGCCACAAGTTCAGCGTGTCCGGCGAGGGCGAGGGCGATGCCACCTACGGCAAGCTG
ACCCTGAAGCTGATCTGCACCACCGGCAAGCTGCCCGTGCCCTGGCCCACCCTCGTGACCACCCTGGGCT
ACGGCCTGCAGTGCTTCGCCCGCTACCCCGACCACATGAAGCAGCACGACTTCTTCAAGTCCGCCATGCC
CGAAGGCTACGTCCAGGAGCGCACCATCTTCTTCAAGGACGACGGCAACTACAAGACCCGCGCCGAGGTG
AAGTTCGAGGGCGACACCCTGGTGAACCGCATCGAGCTGAAGGGCATCGACTTCAAGGAGGACGGCAACA
TCCTGGGGCACAAGCTGGAGTACAACTACAACAGCCACAACGTCTATATCACCGCCGACAAGCAGAAGAA
CGGCATCAAGGCCAACTTCAAGATCCGCCACAACATCGAGGACGGCGGCGTGCAGCTCGCCGACCACTAC
CAGCAGAACACCCCCATCGGCGACGGCCCCGTGCTGCTGCCCGACAACCACTACCTGAGCTACCAGTCCA
AACTGAGCAAAGACCCCAACGAGAAGCGCGATCACATGGTCCTGCTGGAGTTCGTGACCGCCGCCTCCGG
AGATAACATGGCCATCATCAAGGAGTTCATGCGCTTCAAGGTGCACATGGAGGGCTCCGTGAACGGCCAC
GAGTTCGAGATCGAGGGCGAGGGCGAGGGCCGCCCCTACGAGGGCACCCAGACCGCCAAGCTGAAGGTGA
CCAAGGGTGGCCCCCTGCCCTTCGCCTGGGACATCCTGTCCCCTCAGTTCATGTACGGCTCCAAGGCCTA
CGTGAAGCACCCCGCCGACATCCCCGACTACTTGAAGCTGTCCTTCCCCGAGGGCTTCAAGTGGGAGCGC
GTGATGAACTTCGAGGACGGCGGCGTGGTGACCGTGACCCAGGACTCCTCCCTGCAGGACGGCGAGTTCA
TCTACAAGGTGAAGCTGCGCGGCACCAACTTCCCCTCCGACGGCCCCGTAATGCAGAAGAAGACCATGGG
CTGGGAGGCCTCCTCCGAGCGGATGTACCCCGAGGACGGCGCCCTGAAGGGCGAGATCAAGCAGAGGCTG
AAGCTGAAGGACGGCGGCCACTACGACGCTGAGGTCAAGACCACCTACAAGGCCAAGAAGCCCGTGCAGC
TGCCCGGCGCCTACAACGTCAACATCAAGTTGGACATCACCTCCCACAACGAGGACTACACCATCGTGGA
ACAGTACGAACGCGCCGAGGGCCGCCACTCCACCGGCGGCATGGGCTCCCTTATGGCCTCAAACGATTAT
ACCCAACAAGCAACCCAAAGCTATGGGGCCTACCCCACCCAGCCCGGGCAGGGCTATTCCCAGCAGAGCA
GTCAGCCCTACGGACAGCAGAGTTACAGTGGTTATAGCCAGTCCACGGACACTTCAGGCTATGGCCAGAG
CAGCTATTCTTCTTATGGCCAGAGCCAGAACACAGGCTATGGAACTCAGTCAACTCCCCAGGGATATGGC
TCGACTGGCGGCTATGGCAGTAGCCAGAGCTCCCAATCGTCTTACGGGCAGCAGTCCTCCTATCCTGGCT
ATGGCCAGCAGCCAGCTCCCAGCAGCACCTCGGGAAGTTACGGTAGCAGTTCTCAGAGCAGCAGCTATGG
GCAGCCCCAGAGTGGGAGCTACAGCCAGCAGCCTAGCTATGGTGGACAGCAGCAAAGCTATGGACAGCAG
CAAAGCTATAATCCCCCTCAGGGCTATGGACAGCAGAACCAGTACAACAGCAGCAGTGGTGGTGGAGGTG
GAGGTGGAGGTGGAGGTAACTATGGCCAAGATCAATCCTCCATGAGTAGTGGTGGTGGCAGTGGTGGCGG
TTATGGCAATCAAGACCAGAGTGGTGGAGGTGGCAGCGGTGGCTATGGACAGCAGGACCGTGGAGGCCGC
GGCAGGGGTGGCAGTGGTGGCGGCGGCGGCGGCGGCGGTGGTGGTTACAACCGCAGCAGTGGTGGCTATG
AACCCAGAGGTCGTGGAGGTGGCCGTGGAGGCAGAGGTGGCATGGGCGGAAGTGACCGTGGTGGCTTCAA
TAAATTTGGTGGCCCTCGGGACCAAGGATCACGTCATGACTCCGAACAGGATAATTCAGACAACAACACC
ATCTTTGTGCAAGGCCTGGGTGAGAATGTTACAATTGAGTCTGTGGCTGATTACTTCAAGCAGATTGGTA
TTATTAAGACAAACAAGAAAACGGGACAGCCCATGATTAATTTGTACACAGACAGGGAAACTGGCAAGCT
GAAGGGAGAGGCAACGGTCTCTTTTGATGACCCACCTTCAGCTAAAGCAGCTATTGACTGGTTTGATGGT
AAAGAATTCTCCGGAAATCCTATCAAGGTCTCATTTGCTACTCGCCGGGCAGACTTTAATCGGGGTGGTG
GCAATGGTCGTGGAGGCCGAGGGCGAGGAGGACCCATGGGCCGTGGAGGCTATGGAGGTGGTGGCAGTGG
TGGTGGTGGCCGAGGAGGATTTCCCAGTGGAGGTGGTGGCGGTGGAGGACAGCAGCGAGCTGGTGACTGG
AAGTGTCCTAATCCCACCTGTGAGAATATGAACTTCTCTTGGAGGAATGAATGCAACCAGTGTAAGGCCC
CTAAACCAGATGGCCCAGGAGGGGGACCAGGTGGCTCTCACATGGGGGGTAACTACGGGGATGATCGTCG
TGGTGGCAGAGGAGGCTATGATCGAGGCGGCTACCGGGGCCGCGGCGGGGACCGTGGAGGCTTCCGAGGG
GGCCGGGGTGGTGGGGACAGAGGTGGCTTTGGCCCTGGCAAGATGGATTCCAGGGGTGAGCACAGACAGG
ATTGCAGGGAGAGGCCGTATTAATCTAGAGTCGACCCGGGCGGCCGCTTCCCTTTAGTGAGGGTTAATGC
TTCGAGCAGACATGATAAGATACATTGATGAGTTTGGACAAACCACAACTAGAATGCAGTGAAAAAAATG
CTTTATTTGTGAAATTTGTGATGCTATTGCTTTATTTGTAACCATTATAAGCTGCAATAAACAAGTTAAC
AACAACAATTGCATTCATTTTATGTTTCAGGTTCAGGGGGAGATGTGGGAGGTTTTTTAAAGCAAGTAAA
ACCTCTACAAATGTGGTAAAATCCGATAAGGATCGATCCGGGCTGGCGTAATAGCGAAGAGGCCCGCACC
GATCGCCCTTCCCAACAGTTGCGCAGCCTGAATGGCGAATGG
[124 nt withheld, positions 7463-7586]
C
[91 nt withheld, positions 7588-7678]
A
[49 nt withheld, positions 7680-7728]
CCTTTGACGTTGGAGTCCACGTTCTTT
[37 nt withheld, positions 7756-7792]
ACCCTATCTCGGTCTATTCTTTTGATTTATAAGGGATTTTGCCGATTTCGGCCTATTGGTTAAAAAATGA
GCTGATTTAACAAAAATTTAACGCGAATTTTAACAAAATATTAACGCTTACAATTTCCTGATGCGGTATT
TTCTCCTTACGCATCTGTGCGGTATTTCACACCGCATACGCGGATCTGCGCAGCACCATGGCCTGAAATA
ACCTCTGAAAGAGGAACTTGGTTAGGTACCTTCTGAGGCGGAAAGAACCAGCTGTGGAATGTGTGTCAGT
TAGGGTGTGGAAAGTCCCCAGGCTCCCCAGCAGGCAGAAGTATGCAAAGCATGCATCTCAATTAGTCAGC
AACCAGGTGTGGAAAGTCCCCAGGCTCCCCAGCAGGCAGAAGTATGCAAAGCATGCATCTCAATTAGTCA
GCAACCATAGTCCCGCCCCTAACTCCGCCCATCCCGCCCCTAACTCCGCCCAGTTCCGCCCATTCTCCGC
CCCATGGCTGACTAATTTTTTTTATTTATGCAGAGGCCGAGGCCGCCTCGGCCTCTGAGCTATTCCAGAA
GTAGTGAGGAGGCTTTTTTGGAGGCCTAGGCTTTTGCAAAAAGCTTGATTCTTCTGACACAACAGTCTCG
AACTTAAGGCTAGAGCCACC
Features (pLannotate 1.2.2; 21 found; start..end, strand, type, name):
      1..792     +  CDS            neo: KKA2_KLEPN - Also known as kan, nptII. Experimental evidence at protein level: Swiss-Prot protein existence level 1. Resistance to kanamycin, neomycin, paromomycin, ribostamycin, butirosin and gentamicin B. From Klebsiella pneumoniae.
    859..907     +  polyA_signal   poly(A) signal: synthetic polyadenylation signal
    927..981     -  misc_feature   bom (fragment): basis of mobility region from pBR322
   1083..1118    -  CDS            rop (fragment): Rop protein, which maintains plasmids at low copy number; rop
   1213..1317    +  promoter       AmpR promoter: bla
   1318..2178    +  CDS            AmpR: β-lactamase; bla; confers resistance to ampicillin, carbenicillin, and related antibiotics
   2349..2937    +  rep_origin     ori: high-copy-number ColE1/pMB1/pBR322/pUC origin of replication
   3150..3527    +  enhancer       CMV enhancer: human cytomegalovirus immediate early enhancer
   3528..3739    +  promoter       CMV promoter: human cytomegalovirus (CMV) immediate early promoter
   3900..4032    +  intron         chimeric intron: chimera between introns from human β-globin and immunoglobulin heavy chain genes
   4077..4095    +  promoter       T7 promoter: promoter for bacteriophage T7 RNA polymerase
   4142..4825    +  CDS            mVenus: mVenus is a basic (constitutively fluorescent) yellow fluorescent protein published in 2006, derived from Aequorea victoria. It is reported to be a rapidly-maturing monomer with moderate acid sensitivity.
   4814..5512    +  CDS            mCherry: mCherry is a basic (constitutively fluorescent) red fluorescent protein published in 2004, derived from Discosoma sp.. It is reported to be a very rapidly-maturing monomer with low acid sensitivity.
   5513..7090    +  CDS            FUS: FUS_HUMAN - Also known as TLS. Experimental evidence at protein level: Swiss-Prot protein existence level 1. DNA/RNA-binding protein that plays a role in various cellular processes such as transcription regulation, RNA splicing, RNA transport, DNA repair and damage response (PubMed:27731383). Binds to nascent pre-mRNAs and acts as a molecular mediator between RNA polymerase II and U1 small nuclear ribonucleoprotein thereby coupling transcription and splicing (PubMed:26124092). Binds also its own pre- mRNA and autoregulates its expression; this autoregulation mechanism is mediated by non-sense-
   7121..7138    -  promoter       T3 promoter (fragment): promoter for bacteriophage T3 RNA polymerase
   7156..7277    -  polyA_signal   SV40 poly(A) signal: SV40 polyadenylation signal
   7300..7368    -  CDS            large T antigen (fragment): large T antigen from SV40 (simian virus 40)
   7392..7459    +  CDS            lacZα (fragment): LacZα fragment of β-galactosidase; lacZ fragment
   7463..7891    +  rep_origin     f1 ori (sequence partly withheld): f1 bacteriophage origin of replication; arrow indicates direction of (+) strand synthesis
   7919..7970    -  misc_feature   bom (fragment): basis of mobility region from pBR322
   8035..8392    +  promoter       SV40 promoter: SV40 enhancer and early promoter
