[The description below was written by a language model from this plasmid's Addgene catalogue record and pLannotate feature annotations shown in this document.]
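Description:
pVC-FUS-R521C is a mammalian expression plasmid built on the Promega pCI backbone, although the presence of a neomycin cassette suggests a pCI-neo-type layout. It is propagated in E. coli through a high-copy ColE1/pUC-type origin with ampicillin selection (AmpR under its own bla promoter), and it also carries an f1 origin for single-stranded DNA production. For selection in mammalian cells, an SV40 enhancer/early promoter drives the neo (nptII) gene, which is followed by a synthetic poly(A) signal and allows G418 selection of stable transfectants. The catalogue gives a total size of 8,478 bp, while the sequenced record behind the feature table is 8,442 nt.

The payload is a single fusion open reading frame, cloned between NheI and XbaI, that is transcribed from the CMV immediate-early enhancer/promoter. A chimeric β-globin/immunoglobulin intron lies upstream to boost expression, and the SV40 late-region poly(A) signal lies downstream. A T7 promoter precedes the coding region, with a T3 promoter fragment after it. The ORF places mVenus and mCherry in tandem at the N terminus of human FUS, which carries the R521C substitution. Both fluorescent proteins are truncated: mVenus lacks 11 C-terminal residues, and mCherry lacks 7 N-terminal and 5 C-terminal residues. This shortens the junction between the two proteins. The catalogue also lists an N-terminal HA tag, which the feature table does not annotate. FUS is listed under the alias ALS6. According to the associated publication, the mVenus–mCherry pair serves as a FRET probe for monitoring structural transitions during protein self-organization, here for the mutant FUS in mammalian cells.
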