Addgene plasmid #175067: pVC-FUS-R521C
Purpose: expresses mVenus and mCherry tagged to mutant of the FUS (R521C) protein in mammalian cells
Depositing lab: Arnold Boersma. Publication: A FRET-based method for monitoring structural transitions in protein self-organization. Wan Q, Mouton SN, Veenhoff LM, Boersma AJ. Cell Rep Methods. 2022 Mar 28;2(3):100184. doi: 10.1016/j.crmeth.2022.100184. eCollection 2022 Mar 28. PubMed 35475219.
Backbone
  Vector backbone: pCI
  Backbone manufacturer: Promega
  Backbone size w/o insert (bp): 5526
  Total vector size (bp): 8478
  Vector type: Mammalian Expression
  Selectable markers: Neomycin (select with G418)
Growth in bacteria
  Bacterial resistance: Ampicillin, 100 μg/mL
  Growth temperature: 37°C
  Growth strain: DH5alpha
  Copy number: High Copy
Gene/Insert
  Gene/Insert name: FUS glycine rich protein (alt name: FUS(R521C))
  Species: H. sapiens (human)
  Insert size (bp): 2952
  Mutation: changed Arginin 521 to Cystein; mVenus: C-Terminal deletion of 11 aa (GITLGMDELYK); mCherry: C-Terminal deletion of 5 aa (DELYK) and N-Terminal deletion of 7 aa (MVSKGEE)
  GenBank ID: CAA50559.1
  Entrez Gene: FUS (a.k.a. ALS6, ETM4, FUS1, HNRNPP2, POMP75, TLS, altFUS)
  Promoter: CMV Promoter
  Tag / fusion protein: mVenus + mCherry (N terminal on insert); HA (N terminal on insert)
  Cloning method: Restriction Enzyme; 5′ cloning site NheI (not destroyed); 3′ cloning site XbaI (not destroyed)
  Sequencing primers: 5′ CGCAAATGGGCGGTAGGCGTG; 3′ AAAACCTCCCACATCTCCCC
Terms and licenses: Academic/Nonprofit Terms; Industry Terms: Not Available to Industry
How to cite: pVC-FUS-R521C was a gift from Arnold Boersma (Addgene plasmid # 175067 ; http://n2t.net/addgene:175067 ; RRID:Addgene_175067)
